Addgene plasmid #169582: pTS2374-Tier1-PhCMV-Gal4_VP16
Purpose: Tier-1 vector encoding PhCMV-driven Gal4-VP16 transactivator (PhCMV-Gal4-VP16-pA).
Depositing lab: Martin Fussenegger. Depositing organization: ETH Zurich (Swiss Federal Institute of Technology). Publication: A versatile plasmid architecture for mammalian synthetic biology (VAMSyB). Haellman V, Strittmatter T, Bertschi A, Stucheli P, Fussenegger M. Metab Eng. 2021 Jul;66:41-50. doi: 10.1016/j.ymben.2021.04.003. Epub 2021 Apr 18. PubMed 33857582.
Backbone
  Vector backbone: pMM1 (pcDNA3.1-based)
  Backbone size w/o insert (bp): 4435
  Vector type: Mammalian Expression
  Selectable markers: Neomycin (select with G418)
Growth in bacteria
  Bacterial resistance: Ampicillin, 100 μg/mL
  Growth temperature: 37°C
  Growth strain: DH5alpha
  Copy number: High Copy
Gene/Insert
  Gene/Insert name: GAL4-transactivator (alt name: PCMV-GAL4-VP16)
  Species: S. cerevisiae (budding yeast); herpes simplex virus
  Promoter: PhCMV
  Cloning method: Restriction Enzyme; 5′ cloning site Unknown (unknown if destroyed)
  Sequencing primers: 5′ AmpStart; 3′ BGH-rev
Terms and licenses: Academic/Nonprofit Terms; Industry Terms: Not Available to Industry
How to cite: pTS2374-Tier1-PhCMV-Gal4_VP16 was a gift from Martin Fussenegger (Addgene plasmid # 169582 ; http://n2t.net/addgene:169582 ; RRID:Addgene_169582)
