[The description below was written by a language model from this plasmid's Addgene catalogue record and pLannotate feature annotations shown in this document.]
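Description:
pTS2374-Tier1-PhCMV-Gal4_VP16 is a mammalian expression plasmid of about 5.9 kb built on pMM1, a pcDNA3.1-derived backbone. It serves as a "Tier-1" vector in the VAMSyB modular plasmid architecture for mammalian synthetic biology. In E. coli it is maintained at high copy through a ColE1/pUC-type origin and selected with ampicillin via the β-lactamase gene and its own promoter. An f1 phage origin is also present, along with short lac promoter/operator and lacI remnants that are typical backbone carry-over. For selection in mammalian cells, an SV40 enhancer/early promoter drives the neomycin phosphotransferase gene, which confers G418 resistance, and the unit ends in an SV40 polyadenylation signal. The automated annotation also flags a small ble fragment just downstream of neo, which appears to be residual sequence rather than a functional marker.

The payload is a single constitutive expression unit. The human cytomegalovirus immediate-early enhancer and promoter (PhCMV) drive a fusion of the DNA-binding domain of Saccharomyces cerevisiae GAL4 to the transcriptional activation domain of herpes simplex virus VP16, followed by the bovine growth hormone polyadenylation signal. A T7 promoter lies between the CMV promoter and the coding sequence. A very short match to an HIV-1 LTR at the promoter boundary is most likely an annotation artefact.

The resulting Gal4-VP16 protein is a strong synthetic transactivator. It binds GAL4 recognition (UAS) sites and switches on promoters engineered to contain them. The plasmid is therefore suited to co-transfection with UAS-bearing reporter or effector constructs, either as a constitutive activator component or as a positive control in synthetic gene circuits. The record does not specify any particular partner construct.
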