Features (pLannotate 1.2.2; 20 found; start..end, strand, type, name):
    108..411     +  enhancer       CMV enhancer: human cytomegalovirus immediate early enhancer
    412..615     +  promoter       CMV promoter: human cytomegalovirus (CMV) immediate early promoter
    611..644     +  LTR            5' LTR (truncated) (fragment): truncated 5' long terminal repeat (LTR) from HIV-1
    660..678     +  promoter       T7 promoter: promoter for bacteriophage T7 RNA polymerase
    731..1171    +  CDS            GAL4 DNA binding domain: DNA binding domain of the GAL4 transcriptional activator; Saccharomyces cerevisiae GAL4 (truncated)
   1190..1423    +  CDS            VP16 AD: transcriptional activation domain of herpes simplex virus protein VP16 (Triezenberg et al., 1988; Cousens et al., 1989); UL48
   1490..1714    +  polyA_signal   bGH poly(A) signal: bovine growth hormone polyadenylation signal
   1718..1739    +  promoter       SV40 promoter (fragment): SV40 enhancer and early promoter
   1760..2188    +  rep_origin     f1 ori (sequence partly withheld): f1 bacteriophage origin of replication; arrow indicates direction of (+) strand synthesis
   2202..2531    +  promoter       SV40 promoter: SV40 enhancer and early promoter
   2598..3389    +  CDS            neo: KKA2_KLEPN - Also known as kan, nptII. Experimental evidence at protein level: Swiss-Prot protein existence level 1. Resistance to kanamycin, neomycin, paromomycin, ribostamycin, butirosin and gentamicin B. From Klebsiella pneumoniae.
   3413..3571    +  CDS            ble (fragment): BLE_KLEPN - Experimental evidence at protein level: Swiss-Prot protein existence level 1. Binding protein with a strong affinity to the bleomycin family of antibiotics. Binds to CL990; an antimitotic-antibiotic compound. From Klebsiella pneumoniae.
   3566..3687    +  polyA_signal   SV40 poly(A) signal: SV40 polyadenylation signal
   3760..3776    -  protein_bind   lac operator: The lac repressor binds to the lac operator to inhibit transcription in E. coli. This inhibition can be relieved by adding lactose or isopropyl-β-D-thiogalactopyranoside (IPTG). lac repressor encoded by lacI
   3784..3814    -  promoter       lac promoter: promoter for the E. coli lac operon
   3829..3850    -  protein_bind   CAP binding site: CAP binding activates transcription in the presence of cAMP. E. coli catabolite activator protein
   3863..3955    -  CDS            lacI (fragment): lac repressor; lacI; The lac repressor binds to the lac operator to inhibit transcription in E. coli. This inhibition can be relieved by adding lactose or isopropyl-β-D-thiogalactopyranoside (IPTG).
   4138..4726    -  rep_origin     ori: high-copy-number ColE1/pMB1/pBR322/pUC origin of replication
   4897..5757    -  CDS            AmpR: β-lactamase; bla; confers resistance to ampicillin, carbenicillin, and related antibiotics
   5758..5862    -  promoter       AmpR promoter: bla
>Addgene plasmid #169582 | pTS2374-Tier1-PhCMV-Gal4_VP16 | addgene full sequence | sequence record 365220 | Addgene NGS Result
GGGAGATCTCCACGCGTGGTACCCTCGAGTTGACATTGATTATTGAGTAGTTATTAATAGTAATCAATTA
CGGGGTCATTAGTTCATAGCCCATATATGGAGTTCCGCGTTACATAACTTACGGTAAATGGCCCGCCTGG
CTGACCGCCCAACGACCCCCGCCCATTGACGTCAATAATGACGTATGTTCCCATAGTAACGCCAATAGGG
ACTTTCCATTGACGTCAATGGGTGGAGTATTTACGGTAAACTGCCCACTTGGCAGTACATCAAGTGTATC
ATATGCCAAGTACGCCCCCTATTGACGTCAATGACGGTAAATGGCCCGCCTGGCATTATGCCCAGTACAT
GACCTTATGGGACTTTCCTACTTGGCAGTACATCTACGTATTAGTCATCGCTATTACCATGGTGATGCGG
TTTTGGCAGTACATCAATGGGCGTGGATAGCGGTTTGACTCACGGGGATTTCCAAGTCTCCACCCCATTG
ACGTCAATGGGAGTTTGTTTTGGCACCAAAATCAACGGGACTTTCCAAAATGTCGTAACAACTCCGCCCC
ATTGACGCAAATGGGCGGTAGGCGTGTACGGTGGGAGGTCTATATAAGCAGAGCTCTCTGGCTAACTAGA
GAACCCACTGCTTACTGGCTTATCGAAATTAATACGACTCACTATAGGGAGACCCAAGCTGTTCGAAGCG
GAATTCACCATGACTAGTGGTGGTTCTGGTATGAAGCTACTGTCTTCTATCGAACAAGCATGCGATATTT
GCCGACTTAAAAAGCTCAAGTGCTCCAAAGAAAAACCGAAGTGCGCCAAGTGTCTGAAGAACAACTGGGA
GTGTCGCTACTCTCCCAAAACCAAAAGGTCTCCGCTGACTAGGGCACATCTGACAGAAGTGGAATCAAGG
CTAGAAAGACTGGAACAGCTATTTCTACTGATTTTTCCTCGAGAAGACCTTGACATGATTTTGAAAATGG
ATTCTTTACAGGATATAAAAGCATTGTTAACAGGATTATTTGTACAAGATAATGTGAATAAAGATGCCGT
CACAGATAGATTGGCTTCAGTGGAGACTGATATGCCTCTAACATTGAGACAGCATAGAATAAGTGCGACA
TCATCATCGGAAGAGAGTAGTAACAAAGGTCAAAGACAGTTGACTGTATCGGCTAGTGGTGGTTCTGGTG
CCCCCCCGACCGATGTCAGCCTGGGGGACGAGCTCCACTTAGACGGCGAGGACGTGGCGATGGCGCATGC
CGACGCGCTAGACGATTTCGATCTGGACATGTTGGGGGACGGGGATTCCCCGGGTCCGGGATTTACCCCC
CACGACTCCGCCCCCTACGGCGCTCTGGATATGGCCGACTTCGAGTTTGAGCAGATGTTTACCGATGCCC
TTGGAATTGACGAGTACGGTGGGGCTAGTGCTAGCGGATCCACCGGTGTCTAGAAAGCTTTGAGGCCGGC
CTGCAGGGATCAGCCTCGACTGTGCCTTCTAGTTGCCAGCCATCTGTTGTTTGCCCCTCCCCCGTGCCTT
CCTTGACCCTGGAAGGTGCCACTCCCACTGTCCTTTCCTAATAAAATGAGGAAATTGCATCGCATTGTCT
GAGTAGGTGTCATTCTATTCTGGGGGGTGGGGTGGGGCAGGACAGCAAGGGGGAGGATTGGGAAGACAAT
AGCAGGCATGCTGGGGATGCGGTGGGCTCTATGGCTTCTGAGGCGGAAAGAACCAGCTGGGGCTCTAGGG
GGTATCCCC
[124 nt withheld, positions 1760-1883]
C
[91 nt withheld, positions 1885-1975]
A
[49 nt withheld, positions 1977-2025]
CCTTTGACGTTGGAGTCCACGTTCTTT
[37 nt withheld, positions 2053-2089]
ACCCTATCTCGGTCTATTCTTTTGATTTATAAGGGATTTTGCCGATTTCGGCCTATTGGTTAAAAAATGA
GCTGATTTAACAAAAATTTAACGCGAATTAATTCTGTGGAATGTGTGTCAGTTAGGGTGTGGAAAGTCCC
CAGGCTCCCCAGCAGGCAGAAGTATGCAAAGCATGCATCTCAATTAGTCAGCAACCAGGTGTGGAAAGTC
CCCAGGCTCCCCAGCAGGCAGAAGTATGCAAAGCATGCATCTCAATTAGTCAGCAACCATAGTCCCGCCC
CTAACTCCGCCCATCCCGCCCCTAACTCCGCCCAGTTCCGCCCATTCTCCGCCCCATGGCTGACTAATTT
TTTTTATTTATGCAGAGGCCGAGGCCGCCTCTGCCTCTGAGCTATTCCAGAAGTAGTGAGGAGGCTTTTT
TGGAGGCCTAGGCTTTTGCAAAAAGCTCCCGGGAGCTTGTATATCCATTTTCGGATCTGATCAAGAGACA
GGATGAGGATCGTTTCGCATGATTGAACAAGATGGATTGCACGCAGGTTCTCCGGCCGCTTGGGTGGAGA
GGCTATTCGGCTATGACTGGGCACAACAGACAATCGGCTGCTCTGATGCCGCCGTGTTCCGGCTGTCAGC
GCAGGGGCGCCCGGTTCTTTTTGTCAAGACCGACCTGTCCGGTGCCCTGAATGAACTGCAGGACGAGGCA
GCGCGGCTATCGTGGCTGGCCACGACGGGCGTTCCTTGCGCAGCTGTGCTCGACGTTGTCACTGAAGCGG
GAAGGGACTGGCTGCTATTGGGCGAAGTGCCGGGGCAGGATCTCCTGTCATCTCACCTTGCTCCTGCCGA
GAAAGTATCCATCATGGCTGATGCAATGCGGCGGCTGCATACGCTTGATCCGGCTACCTGCCCATTCGAC
CACCAAGCGAAACATCGCATCGAGCGAGCACGTACTCGGATGGAAGCCGGTCTTGTCGATCAGGATGATC
TGGACGAAGAGCATCAGGGGCTCGCGCCAGCCGAACTGTTCGCCAGGCTCAAGGCGCGCATGCCCGACGG
CGAGGATCTCGTCGTGACCCATGGCGATGCCTGCTTGCCGAATATCATGGTGGAAAATGGCCGCTTTTCT
GGATTCATCGACTGTGGCCGGCTGGGTGTGGCGGACCGCTATCAGGACATAGCGTTGGCTACCCGTGATA
TTGCTGAAGAGCTTGGCGGCGAATGGGCTGACCGCTTCCTCGTGCTTTACGGTATCGCCGCTCCCGATTC
GCAGCGCATCGCCTTCTATCGCCTTCTTGACGAGTTCTTCTGAGCGGGACTCTGGGGTTCGAAATGACCG
ACCAAGCGACGCCCAACCTGCCATCACGAGATTTCGATTCCACCGCCGCCTTCTATGAAAGGTTGGGCTT
CGGAATCGTTTTCCGGGACGCCGGCTGGATGATCCTCCAGCGCGGGGATCTCATGCTGGAGTTCTTCGCC
CACCCCAACTTGTTTATTGCAGCTTATAATGGTTACAAATAAAGCAATAGCATCACAAATTTCACAAATA
AAGCATTTTTTTCACTGCATTCTAGTTGTGGTTTGTCCAAACTCATCAATGTATCTTATCATGTCTGTAT
ACCGTCGACCTCTAGCTAGAGCTTGGCGTAATCATGGTCATAGCTGTTTCCTGTGTGAAATTGTTATCCG
CTCACAATTCCACACAACATACGAGCCGGAAGCATAAAGTGTAAAGCCTGGGGTGCCTAATGAGTGAGCT
AACTCACATTAATTGCGTTGCGCTCACTGCCCGCTTTCCAGTCGGGAAACCTGTCGTGCCAGCTGCATTA
ATGAATCGGCCAACGCGCGGGGAGAGGCGGTTTGCGTATTGGGCGCTCTTCCGCTTCCTCGCTCACTGAC
TCGCTGCGCTCGGTCGTTCGGCTGCGGCGAGCGGTATCAGCTCACTCAAAGGCGGTAATACGGTTATCCA
CAGAATCAGGGGATAACGCAGGAAAGAACATGTGAGCAAAAGGCCAGCAAAAGGCCAGGAACCGTAAAAA
GGCCGCGTTGCTGGCGTTTTTCCATAGGCTCCGCCCCCCTGACGAGCATCACAAAAATCGACGCTCAAGT
CAGAGGTGGCGAAACCCGACAGGACTATAAAGATACCAGGCGTTTCCCCCTGGAAGCTCCCTCGTGCGCT
CTCCTGTTCCGACCCTGCCGCTTACCGGATACCTGTCCGCCTTTCTCCCTTCGGGAAGCGTGGCGCTTTC
TCATAGCTCACGCTGTAGGTATCTCAGTTCGGTGTAGGTCGTTCGCTCCAAGCTGGGCTGTGTGCACGAA
CCCCCCGTTCAGCCCGACCGCTGCGCCTTATCCGGTAACTATCGTCTTGAGTCCAACCCGGTAAGACACG
ACTTATCGCCACTGGCAGCAGCCACTGGTAACAGGATTAGCAGAGCGAGGTATGTAGGCGGTGCTACAGA
GTTCTTGAAGTGGTGGCCTAACTACGGCTACACTAGAAGAACAGTATTTGGTATCTGCGCTCTGCTGAAG
CCAGTTACCTTCGGAAAAAGAGTTGGTAGCTCTTGATCCGGCAAACAAACCACCGCTGGTAGCGGTGGTT
TTTTTGTTTGCAAGCAGCAGATTACGCGCAGAAAAAAAGGATCTCAAGAAGATCCTTTGATCTTTTCTAC
GGGGTCTGACGCTCAGTGGAACGAAAACTCACGTTAAGGGATTTTGGTCATGAGATTATCAAAAAGGATC
TTCACCTAGATCCTTTTAAATTAAAAATGAAGTTTTAAATCAATCTAAAGTATATATGAGTAAACTTGGT
CTGACAGTTACCAATGCTTAATCAGTGAGGCACCTATCTCAGCGATCTGTCTATTTCGTTCATCCATAGT
TGCCTGACTCCCCGTCGTGTAGATAACTACGATACGGGAGGGCTTACCATCTGGCCCCAGTGCTGCAATG
ATACCGCGAGACCCACGCTCACCGGCTCCAGATTTATCAGCAATAAACCAGCCAGCCGGAAGGGCCGAGC
GCAGAAGTGGTCCTGCAACTTTATCCGCCTCCATCCAGTCTATTAATTGTTGCCGGGAAGCTAGAGTAAG
TAGTTCGCCAGTTAATAGTTTGCGCAACGTTGTTGCCATTGCTACAGGCATCGTGGTGTCACGCTCGTCG
TTTGGTATGGCTTCATTCAGCTCCGGTTCCCAACGATCAAGGCGAGTTACATGATCCCCCATGTTGTGCA
AAAAAGCGGTTAGCTCCTTCGGTCCTCCGATCGTTGTCAGAAGTAAGTTGGCCGCAGTGTTATCACTCAT
GGTTATGGCAGCACTGCATAATTCTCTTACTGTCATGCCATCCGTAAGATGCTTTTCTGTGACTGGTGAG
TACTCAACCAAGTCATTCTGAGAATAGTGTATGCGGCGACCGAGTTGCTCTTGCCCGGCGTCAATACGGG
ATAATACCGCGCCACATAGCAGAACTTTAAAAGTGCTCATCATTGGAAAACGTTCTTCGGGGCGAAAACT
CTCAAGGATCTTACCGCTGTTGAGATCCAGTTCGATGTAACCCACTCGTGCACCCAACTGATCTTCAGCA
TCTTTTACTTTCACCAGCGTTTCTGGGTGAGCAAAAACAGGAAGGCAAAATGCCGCAAAAAAGGGAATAA
GGGCGACACGGAAATGTTGAATACTCATACTCTTCCTTTTTCAATATTATTGAAGCATTTATCAGGGTTA
TTGTCTCATGAGCGGATACATATTTGAATGTATTTAGAAAAATAAACAAATAGGGGTTCCGCGCACATTT
CCCCGAAAAGTGCCACCTGACGTCGACGGATC
